Addgene plasmid #148985: pGBW-m4046523
Purpose: Yeast Expression plasmid for SARS-CoV-2 endoRNAse
Depositing lab: Ginkgo Bioworks & Benjie Chen. Depositing organization: Ginkgo Bioworks.
Backbone
  Vector backbone: AmpR; 2u URA3
  Backbone size w/o insert (bp): 4078
  Vector type: Yeast Expression
  Selectable markers: URA3
Growth in bacteria
  Bacterial resistance: Ampicillin, 100 μg/mL
  Growth temperature: 37°C
  Growth strain: DH5alpha
  Copy number: High Copy
Gene/Insert
  Gene/Insert name: SARS-CoV-2 endoRNAse
  Species: S. cerevisiae (budding yeast); Severe acute respiratory syndrome coronavirus 2
  Insert size (bp): 1037
  Mutation: Saccharomyces cerevisiae recode 1
  Entrez Gene: ORF1ab (a.k.a. GU280_gp01)
  Promoter: pTEF1
  Tag / fusion protein: Cleavable thrombin;MBP (C terminal on backbone)
  Cloning method: Unknown
Resource information
  A portion of this plasmid was derived from a plasmid made by: GinkgoBioworks
Depositor comments: NCBI Reference Sequence: YP_009725310.1. Created by gene synthesis with Not1 site. NGS used for QC was performed by Ginkgo and may not fully cover the entire plasmid.
How to cite: pGBW-m4046523 was a gift from Ginkgo Bioworks & Benjie Chen (Addgene plasmid # 148985 ; http://n2t.net/addgene:148985 ; RRID:Addgene_148985)
