[The description below was written by a language model from this plasmid's Addgene catalogue record and pLannotate feature annotations shown in this document.]
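Description:
pGBW-m4046523 is an episomal yeast expression plasmid for producing the SARS-CoV-2 endoRNAse in Saccharomyces cerevisiae. It is an E. coli–yeast shuttle vector. In bacteria it replicates from a ColE1/pUC-type origin and is selected with ampicillin through a β-lactamase gene, which the annotation places downstream of a cat promoter. A short rop annotation lies next to AmpR, although the catalogue lists the plasmid as high copy. Phage T3Te and T7Te terminators and a tonB terminator flank these bacterial modules, which probably insulates them from transcriptional read-through. In yeast, the 2μ origin supports multicopy maintenance. URA3 complements uracil auxotrophy and can be counterselected with 5-FOA.

The expression cassette is driven by the constitutive TEF1 promoter and ends at a CYC1 terminator fragment. The insert of about 1 kb was made by gene synthesis and is recoded for S. cerevisiae codon usage. It encodes the endoRNAse, one of the mature products of the viral ORF1ab replicase polyprotein. The automated annotation matches this region to the replicase polyprotein entry, but its descriptive text refers to the 2'-O-methyltransferase, which is a different cleavage product. That text should not be taken as the insert's identity. The coding sequence is fused at its C terminus to backbone-encoded maltose-binding protein (malE) through a thrombin-cleavable linker. This arrangement would typically aid solubility, allow amylose affinity purification and permit later removal of the tag.

The full sequence record is 6,877 nt, which is larger than the sum of the listed backbone and insert sizes. The depositor also notes that the sequencing used for quality control may not cover the whole plasmid. The record supports its use for recombinant production of the viral endoribonuclease in yeast but does not specify any downstream application.
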