Features (pLannotate 1.2.2; 14 found; start..end, strand, type, name):
     10..417     +  promoter       TEF1 promoter: S. cerevisiae TEF1; promoter for EF-1α
    416..1471    +  CDS            rep (fragment): R1AB_SARS2 - Experimental evidence at protein level: Swiss-Prot protein existence level 1. [2'-O-methyltransferase]: Methyltransferase that mediates mRNA cap 2'-O-ribose methylation to the 5'-cap structure of viral mRNAs. N7-methyl guanosine cap is a prerequisite for binding of nsp16. Therefore plays an essential role in viral mRNAs cap methylation which is essential to evade immune system. From Severe acute respiratory syndrome coronavirus 2 (2019-nCoV) (SARS-CoV-2).
   1487..2587    +  CDS            malE (fragment): MALE_ECO57 - Experimental evidence at protein level: Swiss-Prot protein existence level 1. Part of the ABC transporter complex MalEFGK involved in maltose/maltodextrin import. Binds maltose and higher maltodextrins. From Escherichia coli O157:H7.
   2616..2788    +  terminator     CYC1 terminator (fragment): S. cerevisiae CYC1; transcription terminator for CYC1
   2824..3000    +  promoter       URA3 promoter (fragment): S. cerevisiae URA3
   3001..3804    +  CDS            URA3: orotidine-5'-phosphate decarboxylase, required for uracil biosynthesis; S. cerevisiae URA3; yeast auxotrophic marker, counterselectable with 5-fluoroorotic acid (5-FOA)
   3887..4869    -  rep_origin     2μ ori: yeast 2μ plasmid origin of replication
   4947..4976    +  terminator     T3Te terminator: phage T3 early transcription terminator
   4998..5585    +  rep_origin     ori: high-copy-number ColE1/pMB1/pBR322/pUC origin of replication
   5597..5624    -  terminator     T7Te terminator: phage T7 early transcription terminator
   5648..5839    -  CDS            rop: Rop protein, which maintains plasmids at low copy number; rop
   5840..6700    -  CDS            AmpR: β-lactamase; bla; confers resistance to ampicillin, carbenicillin, and related antibiotics
   6701..6803    -  promoter       cat promoter: promoter of the E. coli cat gene encoding chloramphenicol acetyltransferase
   6804..6835    -  terminator     tonB terminator: bidirectional E. coli tonB-P14 transcription terminator
>Addgene plasmid #148985 | pGBW-m4046523 | depositor full sequence | sequence record 291438 | Full Sequence
GCGGCCGCCCCACACACCATAGCTTCAAAATGTTTCTACTCCTTTTTTACTCTTCCAGATTTTCTCGGAC
TCCGCGCATCGCCGTACCACTTCAAAACACCCAAGCACAGCATACTAAATTTCCCCTCTTTCTTCCTCTA
GGGTGTCGTTAATTACCCGTACTAAAGGTTTGGAAAAGAAAAAAGAGACCGCCTCGTTTCTTTTTCTTCG
TCGAAAAAGGCAATAAAAATTTTTATCACGTTTCTTTTTCTTGAAAATTTTTTTTTTTGATTTTTTTCTC
TTTCGATGACCTCCCATTGATATTTAAGTTAATAAACGGTCTTCAATTTCTCAAGTTTCAGTTTCATTTT
TCTTGTTCTATTACAACTTTTTTTACTTCTTGCTCATTAGAAAGAAAGCATAGCAATCTAATCTAAGTTT
TAATTACAAAATGAGCCTGGAAAACGTTGCCTTCAATGTAGTGAACAAAGGACACTTTGATGGGCAACAG
GGTGAGGTTCCTGTCTCCATTATAAATAACACCGTTTATACTAAGGTCGACGGCGTTGATGTGGAATTGT
TCGAAAATAAGACGACATTACCCGTCAACGTTGCATTTGAACTTTGGGCGAAGCGTAACATCAAACCAGT
CCCAGAAGTTAAGATTTTGAACAATTTGGGTGTTGACATCGCTGCTAATACCGTCATTTGGGATTACAAG
AGAGATGCTCCGGCCCATATCTCAACTATAGGTGTCTGCTCGATGACTGACATTGCTAAAAAGCCAACCG
AGACTATCTGTGCTCCATTAACCGTTTTCTTTGACGGTAGAGTAGATGGTCAAGTCGACCTCTTCAGAAA
CGCAAGGAACGGTGTTTTGATTACAGAAGGTAGTGTTAAAGGTCTACAACCTTCTGTAGGTCCAAAGCAA
GCGTCCTTGAACGGCGTCACGTTGATTGGCGAAGCCGTTAAGACTCAATTCAATTACTATAAGAAGGTCG
ATGGTGTTGTGCAACAATTACCAGAAACTTACTTCACTCAGTCTCGCAATTTGCAAGAATTTAAACCACG
ATCTCAAATGGAAATCGATTTTCTTGAACTAGCTATGGACGAGTTCATCGAACGTTACAAGTTGGAAGGT
TATGCTTTTGAACACATTGTCTACGGTGACTTCTCTCATTCCCAGCTGGGTGGTTTACACTTGCTAATTG
GACTGGCTAAAAGATTCAAGGAATCACCATTCGAGTTGGAAGATTTTATCCCTATGGACTCTACCGTTAA
AAACTACTTCATCACTGATGCTCAAACCGGTTCGAGTAAGTGTGTTTGTTCCGTCATTGACTTGTTACTA
GATGATTTCGTAGAAATAATTAAGTCTCAAGACTTGTCAGTTGTTTCCAAGGTTGTCAAGGTAACCATTG
ACTATACGGAAATCTCATTTATGTTGTGGTGCAAAGACGGTCATGTTGAAACCTTCTACCCGAAATTGCA
ACTCGTGCCGAGAGGTTCTAAAATCGAGGAAGGTAAGCTAGTCATTTGGATAAATGGAGATAAGGGTTAC
AACGGTTTGGCAGAAGTAGGCAAGAAATTTGAAAAGGACACAGGTATCAAGGTGACGGTTGAACATCCAG
ACAAGTTAGAAGAAAAATTCCCTCAAGTTGCTGCTACTGGTGATGGTCCCGACATTATTTTCTGGGCCCA
CGATCGTTTTGGTGGATATGCTCAGTCAGGTTTGCTGGCTGAGATCACCCCAGACAAGGCCTTCCAAGAT
AAATTGTACCCATTCACTTGGGATGCTGTCAGATACAACGGTAAGCTTATAGCATATCCAATTGCTGTTG
AAGCCTTATCGTTGATCTACAATAAGGACTTGTTACCTAACCCACCAAAGACATGGGAAGAAATTCCAGC
TTTGGATAAAGAGCTAAAGGCCAAGGGAAAAAGCGCTTTGATGTTTAACTTACAAGAACCTTATTTCACC
TGGCCATTAATCGCTGCTGACGGTGGTTACGCATTTAAATACGAAAACGGTAAGTATGACATTAAGGATG
TCGGCGTTGATAATGCTGGTGCAAAGGCTGGTTTGACCTTCTTGGTTGATTTAATAAAGAATAAACACAT
GAACGCTGACACTGACTACTCTATCGCCGAAGCCGCTTTCAACAAGGGTGAAACTGCTATGACCATAAAT
GGTCCATGGGCCTGGAGTAACATTGATACTTCTAAAGTAAACTATGGTGTCACTGTTTTGCCTACATTCA
AAGGCCAACCATCCAAGCCCTTTGTCGGTGTTCTATCCGCTGGCATCAATGCTGCTTCTCCAAACAAGGA
GCTAGCTAAAGAATTTTTGGAAAATTACTTGTTAACTGACGAAGGTTTGGAGGCCGTTAACAAGGACAAG
CCATTGGGTGCTGTCGCTTTGAAATCTTACGAAGAAGAATTGGCTAAGGATCCCAGAATTGCCGCTACCA
TGGAGAACGCCCAAAAGGGTGAAATTATGCCAAACATCCCACAAATGTCAGCCTTCTGGTACGCAGTTAG
GACTGCCGTGATTAATGCTGCTTCCGGTAGACAAACCGTCGACGAAGCATTAAAAGATGCTCAAACGTAA
ACAGGCCCCTTTTCCTTTGTCGATATCATGTAATTAGTTATGTCACGCTTACATTCACGCCCTCCTCCCA
CATCCGCTCTAACCGAAAAGGAAGGAGTTAGACAACCTGAAGTCTAGGTCCCTATTTATTTTTTTTAATA
GTTATGTTAGTATTAAGAACGTTATTTATATTTCAAATTTTTCTTTTTTTTCTGTACAAAGCGGCCGCCG
AACCACTAGTGCACTGCAGTACACGGTTTCCTTGAAATTTTTTTGATTCGGTAATCTCCGAACAGAAGGA
AGAACGAAGGAAGGAGCACAGACTTAGATTGGTATATATACGCATATGTAGTGTTGAAGAAACATGAAAT
TGCCCAGTATTCTTAACCCAACTGCACAGAACAAAAACGTGCAGGAAACGAAGATAAATCATGTCGAAAG
CTACATATAAGGAACGTGCTGCTACTCATCCTAGTCCTGTTGCTGCCAAGCTATTTAATATCATGCACGA
AAAGCAAACAAACTTGTGTGCTTCATTGGATGTTCGTACCACCAAGGAATTACTGGAGTTAGTTGAAGCA
TTAGGTCCCAAAATTTGTTTACTAAAAACACATGTGGATATCTTGACTGATTTTTCCATGGAGGGCACAG
TTAAGCCGCTAAAGGCATTATCCGCCAAGTACAATTTTTTACTCTTCGAGGACAGAAAATTTGCTGACAT
TGGTAATACAGTCAAATTGCAGTACTCTGCGGGTGTATACAGAATAGCAGAATGGGCAGACATTACGAAT
GCACACGGTGTGGTGGGCCCAGGTATTGTTAGCGGTTTGAAGCAGGCGGCAGAAGAAGTAACAAAGGAAC
CTAGAGGCCTTTTGATGTTAGCAGAATTGTCATGCAAGGGCTCCCTATCTACTGGAGAATATACTAAGGG
TACTGTTGACATTGCGAAGAGCGACAAAGATTTTGTTATCGGCTTTATTGCTCAAAGAGACATGGGTGGA
AGAGATGAAGGTTACGATTGGTTGATTATGACACCCGGTGTGGGTTTAGATGACAAGGGAGATGCATTGG
GTCAACAGTATAGAACCGTGGATGATGTGGTTTCTACAGGATCTGACATTATTATTGTTGGAAGAGGACT
ATTTGCAAAGGGAAGGGATGCTAAGGTAGAGGGTGAACGTTACAGAAAAGCAGGCTGGGAAGCATATTTG
AGAAGATGCGGCCAGCAAAACTAAAAAACTGTATTATAAGTAAATGCATGTATACTAAACTCACAAATTA
GAGCTTCAATTTAATTATATCAGTTATTACCCGAGTAACGAAGCATCTGTGCTTCATTTTGTAGAACAAA
AATGCAACGCGAGAGCGCTAATTTTTCAAACAAAGAATCTGAGCTGCATTTTTACAGAACAGAAATGCAA
CGCGAAAGCGCTATTTTACCAACGAAGAATCTGTGCTTCATTTTTGTAAAACAAAAATGCAACGCGAGAG
CGCTAATTTTTCAAACAAAGAATCTGAGCTGCATTTTTACAGAACAGAAATGCAACGCGAGAGCGCTATT
TTACCAACAAAGAATCTATACTTCTTTTTTGTTCTACAAAAATGCATCCCGAGAGCGCTATTTTTCTAAC
AAAGCATCTTAGATTACTTTTTTTCTCCTTTGTGCGCTCTATAATGCAGTCTCTTGATAACTTTTTGCAC
TGTAGGTCCGTTAAGGTTAGAAGAAGGCTACTTTGGTGTCTATTTTCTCTTCCATAAAAAAAGCCTGACT
CCACTTCCCGCGTTTACTGATTACTAGCGAAGCTGCGGGTGCATTTTTTCAAGATAAAGGCATCCCCGAT
TATATTCTATACCGATGTGGATTGCGCATACTTTGTGAACAGAAAGTGATAGCGTTGATGATTCTTCATT
GGTCAGAAAATTATGAACGGTTTCTTCTATTTTGTCTCTATATACTACGTATAGGAAATGTTTACATTTT
CGTATTGTTTTCGATTCACTCTATGAATAGTTCTTACTACAATTTTTTTGTCTAAAGAGTAATACTAGAG
ATAAACATAAAAAATGTAGAGGTCGAGTTTAGATGCAAGTTCAAGGAGCGAAAGGTGGATGGGTAGGTTA
TATAGGGATATAGCACAGAGATATATAGCAAAGAGATACTTTTGAGCAATGTTTGTGGAAGCGGTATTCG
CAATATTTTAGTAGCTCGTTACAGTCCGGTGCGTTTTTGGTTTTTTGAAAGTGCGTCATCAGAGCGCTTT
TGGTTTTCAAAAGCGCTCTGAAGTTCCTATACTTTCTAGCTAGAGAATAGGAACTTCCCGAGCGGCCGCG
TGTTACAAGCTTGACTCCAGCGTAACTGGACTGCAATCAACTCACTGGCTCACCTTCACGGGTGGGCCTT
TCTTCGGTAGAAAATCAAAGGATCTTCTTGAGATCCTTTTTTTCTGCGCGTAATCTGCTGCTTGCAAACA
AAAAAACCACCGCTACCAGCGGTGGTTTGTTTGCCGGATCAAGAGCTACCAACTCTTTTTCCGAGGTAAC
TGGCTTCAGCAGAGCGCAGATACCAAATACTGTTCTTCTAGTGTAGCCGTAGTTAGGCCACCACTTCAAG
AACTCTGTAGCACCGCCTACATACCTCGCTCTGCTAATCCTGTTACCAGTGGCTGCTGCCAGTGGCGATA
AGTCGTGTCTTACCGGGTTGGACTCAAGACGATAGTTACCGGATAAGGCGCAGCGGTCGGGCTGAACGGG
GGGTTCGTGCACACAGCCCAGCTTGGAGCGAACGACCTACACCGAACTGAGATACCTACAGCGTGAGCTA
TGAGAAAGCGCCACGCTTCCCGAAGGGAGAAAGGCGGACAGGTATCCGGTAAGCGGCAGGGTCGGAACAG
GAGAGCGCACGAGGGAGCTTCCAGGGGTAAACGCCTGGTATCTTTATAGTCCTGTCGGGTTTCGCCACCT
CTGACTTGAGCATCGATTTTTGTGATGCTCGTCAGGGGGGCGGAGCCTATGGAAAAACGCCAGCAACGCA
GAAAGGCCCACCCGAAGGTGAGCCAGGTGATTACATTTGGGCCCTCATCAGAGGTTTTCACCGTCATCAC
CGAAACGCGCGAGGCAGCTGCGGTAAAGCTCATCAGCGTGGTCGTGAAGCGATTCACAGATGTCTGCCTG
TTCATCCGCGTCCAGCTCGTTGAGTTTCTCCAGAAGCGTTAATGTCTGGCTTCTGATAAAGCGGGCCATG
TTAAGGGCGGTTTTTTCCTGTTTGGTCACTTACCAATGCTTAATCAGTGAGGCACCTATCTCAGCGATCT
GTCTATTTCGTTCATCCATAGTTGCCTGACTCCCCGTCGTGTAGATAACTACGATGCGGGAGGGCTTACC
ATCTGGCCCCAGTGCTGCAATGATACCGCGAGACCCACGCTCACCGGCTCCAGATTTATCAGCAATAAAC
CAGCCAGCCGGGAGGGCCGAGCGCAGAAGTGATCCTGCAACTTTATCCGCCTCCATCCAGTCTATTAATT
GTTGCCGGGAAGCTAGAGTAAGTAGTTCGCCAGTTAATAGTTTGCGCAACGTTGTTGCCATTGCTACAGG
CATCGTGGTGTCACGCTCGTCGTTTGGTATGGCTTCATTCAGCTCCGGTTCCCAACGATCAAGGCGAGTT
ACATGATCCCCCATGTTGTGCAAAAAAGCGGTTAGCTCCTTCGGTCCTCCGATCGTTGCCAGAAGTAAGT
TGGCCGCAGTGTTATCACTCATGGTTATGGCAGCACTGCATAATTCTCTTACTGTCATGCCATCCGTGAG
ATGCTTTTCTGTGACTGGTGAGTACTCAACCAAGTCATTCTGAGAATAGTGTATGCGGCGACCGAGTTGC
TCTTGCCCGGCGTCAATACGGGATAATACCGCGCCACATAGCAGAACTTTAAAAGTGCTCATCATTGGAA
AACGTTCTTCGGGGCGTAAACTCTCAAGGATCTTACCGCTGTTGAGATCCAGTTCGATGTAACCCACTCG
TGCACCCAACTGATCTTCAGCATCTTTTACTTTCACCAGCGTTTCTGGGTGAGCAAAAACAGGAAGGCAA
AATGCCGCAAAAAAGGGAATAAGGGCGACACGGAAATGTTGAATACTCATTTTAGCTTCCTTAGCTCCTG
AAAATCTCGATAACTCAAAAAATACGCCCGGTAGTGATCTTATTTCATTATGGTGAAAGTTGGAACCTCT
TACGTGCCGATCAAGTCAAAAGCCTCCGGTCGGAGGCTTTTGACTTTCTGCTATGGAGGTCAGGTATGAT
TTAAATGGTCAGTTAGA
