>Addgene plasmid #148985 | pGBW-m4046523 | addgene partial sequence | sequence record 297631 | Ginkgo NGS Result
GCGGCCGCCCCACACACCATAGCTTCAAAATGTTTCTACTCCTTTTTTACTCTTCCAGATTTTCTCGGAC
TCCGCGCATCGCCGTACCACTTCAAAACACCCAAGCACAGCATACTAAATTTCCCCTCTTTCTTCCTCTA
GGGTGTCGTTAATTACCCGTACTAAAGGTTTGGAAAAGAAAAAAGAGACCGCCTCGTTTCTTTTTCTTCG
TCGAAAAAGGCAATAAAAATTTTTCTTTTTCTTGAAAATTTTTTTTTTTGATTTTTTTCTCTTTCGATGA
CCTCCCATTGATATTTAAGTTAATAAACGGTCTTCAATTTCTCAAGTTTCAGTTTCATTTTTCTTGTTCT
ATTACAACTTTTTTTACTTCTTGCTCATTAGAAAGAAAGCATAGCAATCTAATCTAAGTTTTAATTACAA
AATGAGCCTGGAAAACGTTGCCTTCAATGTAGTGAACAAAGGACACTTTGATGGGCAACAGGGTGAGGTT
CCTGTCTCCATTATAAATAACACCGTTTATACTAAGGTCGACGGCGTTGATGTGGAATTGTTCGAAAATA
AGACGACATTACCCGTCAACGTTGCATTTGAACTTTGGGCGAAGCGTAACATCAAACCAGTCCCAGAAGT
TAAGATTTTGAACAATTTGGGTGTTGACATCGCTGCTAATACCGTCATTTGGGATTACAAGAGAGATGCT
CCGGCCCATATCTCAACTATAGGTGTCTGCTCGATGACTGACATTGCTAAAAAGCCAACCGAGACTATCT
GTGCTCCATTAACCGTTTTCTTTGACGGTAGAGTAGATGGTCAAGTCGACCTCTTCAGAAACGCAAGGAA
CGGTGTTTTGATTACAGAAGGTAGTGTTAAAGGTCTACAACCTTCTGTAGGTCCAAAGCAAGCGTCCTTG
AACGGCGTCACGTTGATTGGCGAAGCCGTTAAGACTCAATTCAATTACTATAAGAAGGTCGATGGTGTTG
TGCAACAATTACCAGAAACTTACTTCACTCAGTCTCGCAATTTGCAAGAATTTAAACCACGATCTCAAAT
GGAAATCGATTTTCTTGAACTAGCTATGGACGAGTTCATCGAACGTTACAAGTTGGAAGGTTATGCTTTT
GAACACATTGTCTACGGTGACTTCTCTCATTCCCAGCTGGGTGGTTTACACTTGCTAATTGGACTGGCTA
AAAGATTCAAGGAATCACCATTCGAGTTGGAAGATTTTATCCCTATGGACTCTACCGTTAAAAACTACTT
CATCACTGATGCTCAAACCGGTTCGAGTAAGTGTGTTTGTTCCGTCATTGACTTGTTACTAGATGATTTC
GTAGAAATAATTAAGTCTCAAGACTTGTCAGTTGTTTCCAAGGTTGTCAAGGTAACCATTGACTATACGG
AAATCTCATTTATGTTGTGGTGCAAAGACGGTCATGTTGAAACCTTCTACCCGAAATTGCAACTCGTGCC
GAGAGGTTCTAAAATCGAGGAAGGTAAGCTAGTCATTTGGATAAATGGAGATAAGGGTTACAACGGTTTG
GCAGAAGTAGGCAAGAAATTTGAAAAGGACACAGGTATCAAGGTGACGGTTGAACATCCAGACAAGTTAG
AAGAAAAATTCCCTCAAGTTGCTGCTACTGGTGATGGTCCCGACATTATTTTCTGGGCCCACGATCGTTT
TGGTGGATATGCTCAGTCAGGTTTGCTGGCTGAGATCACCCCAGACAAGGCCTTCCAAGATAAATTGTAC
CCATTCACTTGGGATGCTGTCAGATACAACGGTAAGCTTATAGCATATCCAATTGCTGTTGAAGCCTTAT
CGTTGATCTACAATAAGGACTTGTTACCTAACCCACCAAAGACATGGGAAGAAATTCCAGCTTTGGATAA
AGAGCTAAAGGCCAAGGGAAAAAGCGCTTTGATGTTTAACTTACAAGAACCTTATTTCACCTGGCCATTA
ATCGCTGCTGACGGTGGTTACGCATTTAAATACGAAAACGGTAAGTATGACATTAAGGATGTCGGCGTTG
ATAATGCTGGTGCAAAGGCTGGTTTGACCTTCTTGGTTGATTTAATAAAGAATAAACACATGAACGCTGA
CACTGACTACTCTATCGCCGAAGCCGCTTTCAACAAGGGTGAAACTGCTATGACCATAAATGGTCCATGG
GCCTGGAGTAACATTGATACTTCTAAAGTAAACTATGGTGTCACTGTTTTGCCTACATTCAAAGGCCAAC
CATCCAAGCCCTTTGTCGGTGTTCTATCCGCTGGCATCAATGCTGCTTCTCCAAACAAGGAGCTAGCTAA
AGAATTTTTGGAAAATTACTTGTTAACTGACGAAGGTTTGGAGGCCGTTAACAAGGACAAGCCATTGGGT
GCTGTCGCTTTGAAATCTTACGAAGAAGAATTGGCTAAGGATCCCAGAATTGCCGCTACCATGGAGAACG
CCCAAAAGGGTGAAATTATGCCAAACATCCCACAAATGTCAGCCTTCTGGTACGCAGTTAGGACTGCCGT
GATTAATGCTGCTTCCGGTAGACAAACCGTCGACGAAGCATTAAAAGATGCTCAAACGTAAACAGGCCCC
TTTTCCTTTGTCGATATCATGTAATTAGTTATGTCACGCTTACATTCACGCCCTCCTCCCACATCCGCTC
TAACCGAAAAGGAAGGAGTTAGACAACCTGAAGTCTAGGTCCCTATTTATTTTTTTTAATAGTTATGTTA
GTATTAAGAACGTTATTTATATTTCAAATTTTTCTTTTTTTTCTGTACAAAGCGGCCGCCGAACCACTAG
TGCACTGCAGTACACGGTTTCCTTGAAATTTTTTTGATTCGGTAATCTCCGAACAGAAGGAAGAACGAAG
GAAGGAGCACAGACTTAGATTGGTATATATACGCATATGTAGTGTTGAAGAAACATGAAATTGCCCAGTA
TTCTTAACCCAACTGCACAGAACAAAAACGTGCAGGAAACGAAGATAAATCATGTCGAAAGCTACATATA
AGGAACGTGCTGCTACTCATCCTAGTCCTGTTGCTGCCAAGCTATTTAATATCATGCACGAAAAGCAAAC
AAACTTGTGTGCTTCATTGGATGTTCGTACCACCAAGGAATTACTGGAGTTAGTTGAAGCATTAGGTCCC
AAAATTTGTTTACTAAAAACACATGTGGATATCTTGACTGATTTTTCCATGGAGGGCACAGTTAAGCCGC
TAAAGGCATTATCCGCCAAGTACAATTTTTTACTCTTCGAGGACAGAAAATTTGCTGACATTGGTAATAC
AGTCAAATTGCAGTACTCTGCGGGTGTATACAGAATAGCAGAATGGGCAGACATTACGAATGCACACGGT
GTGGTGGGCCCAGGTATTGTTAGCGGTTTGAAGCAGGCGGCAGAAGAAGTAACAAAGGAACCTAGAGGCC
TTTTGATGTTAGCAGAATTGTCATGCAAGGGCTCCCTATCTACTGGAGAATATACTAAGGGTACTGTTGA
CATTGCGAAGAGCGACAAAGATTTTGTTATCGGCTTTATTGCTCAAAGAGACATGGGTGGAAGAGATGAA
GGTTACGATTGGTTGATTATGACACCCGGTGTGGGTTTAGATGACAAGGGAGATGCATTGGGTCAACAGT
ATAGAACCGTGGATGATGTGGTTTCTACAGGATCTGACATTATTATTGTTGGAAGAGGACTATTTGCAAA
GGGAAGGGATGCTAAGGTAGAGGGTGAACGTTACAGAAAAGCAGGCTGGGAAGCATATTTGAGAAGATGC
GGCCAGCAAAACTAAAAAACTGTATTATAAGTAAATGCATGTATACTAAACTCACAAATTAGAGCTTCAA
TTTAATTATATCAGTTATTACCCGAGTAACGAAGCATCTGTGCTTCATTTTGTAGAACAAAAATGCAACG
CGAGAGCGCTAATTTTTCAAACAAAGAATCTGAGCTGCATTTTTACAGAACAGAAATGCAACGCGAAAGC
GCTATTTTACCAACGAAGAATCTGTGCTTCATTTTTGTAAAACAAAAATGCAACGCGAGAGCGCTAATTT
TTCAAACAAAGAATCTGAGCTGCATTTTTACAGAACAGAAATGCAACGCGAGAGCGCTATTTTACCAACA
AAGAATCTATACTTCTAAAAATGCATCCCGAGAGCGCTATTTTTCTAACAAAGCATCTTAGATTACTTTT
TTTCTCCTTTGTGCGCTCTATAATGCAGTCTCTTGATAACTTTTTGCACTGTAGGTCCGTTAAGGTTAGA
AGAAGGCTACTTTGGTGTCTATTTTCTCTTCCATAAAAAAAGCCTGACTCCACTTCCCGCGTTTACTGAT
TACTAGCGAAGCTGCGGGTGCATTTTTTCAAGATAAAGGCATCCCCGATTATATTCTATACCGATGTGGA
TTGCGCATACTTTGTGAACAGAAAGTGATAGCGTTGATGATTCTTCATTGGTCAGAAAATTATGAACGGT
TTCTTCTATTTTGTCTCTATATACTACGTATAGGAAATGTTTACATTTTCGTATTGTTTTCGATTCACTC
TATGAATAGTTCTTACTACAATTTTTTTGTCTAAAGAGTAATACTAGAGATAAACATAAAAAATGTAGAG
GTCGAGTTTAGATGCAAGTTCAAGGAGCGAAAGGTGGATGGGTAGGTTATATAGGGATATAGCACAGAGA
TATATAGCAAAGAGATACTTTTGAGCAATGTTTGTGGAAGCGGTATTCGCAATATTTTAGTAGCTCGTTA
CAGTCCGGTGCGTTTTTGGTTTTTTGAAAGTGCGTCATCAGAGCGCTTTTGGTTTTCAAAAGCGCTCTGA
AGTTCCTATACTTTCTAGCTAGAGAATAGGAACTTCCCGAGCGGCCGCGTGTTACAAGCTTGACTCCAGC
GTAACTGGACTGCAATCAACTCACTGGCTCACCTTCACGGGTGGGCCTTTCTTCGGTAGAAAATCAAAGG
ATCTTCTTGAGATCCTTTTTTTCTGCGCGTAATCTGCTGCTTGCAAACAAAAAAACCACCGCTACCAGCG
GTGGTTTGTTTGCCGGATCAAGAGCTACCAACTCTTTTTCCGAGGTAACTGGCTTCAGCAGAGCGCAGAT
ACCAAATACTGTTCTTCTAGTGTAGCCGTAGTTAGGCCACCACTTCAAGAACTCTGTAGCACCGCCTACA
TACCTCGCTCTGCTAATCCTGTTACCAGTGGCTGCTGCCAGTGGCGATAAGTCGTGTCTTACCGGGTTGG
ACTCAAGACGATAGTTACCGGATAAGGCGCAGCGGTCGGGCTGAACGGGGGGTTCGTGCACACAGCCCAG
CTTGGAGCGAACGACCTACACCGAACTGAGATACCTACAGCGTGAGCTATGAGAAAGCGCCACGCTTCCC
GAAGGGAGAAAGGCGGACAGGTATCCGGTAAGCGGCAGGGTCGGAACAGGAGAGCGCACGAGGGAGCTTC
CAGGGGTAAACGCCTGGTATCTTTATAGTCCTGTCGGGTTTCGCCACCTCTGACTTGAGCATCGATTTTT
GTGATGCTCGTCAGGGGGGCGGAGCCTATGGAAAAACGCCAGCAACGCAGAAAGGCCCACCCGAAGGTGA
GCCAGGTGATTACATTTGGGCCCTCATCAGAGGTTTTCACCGTCATCACCGAAACGCGCGAGGCAGCTGC
GGTAAAGCTCATCAGCGTGGTCGTGAAGCGATTCACAGATGTCTGCCTGTTCATCCGCGTCCAGCTCGTT
GAGTTTCTCCAGAAGCGTTAATGTCTGGCTTCTGATAAAGCGGGCCATGTTAAGGGCGGTTTTTTCCTGT
TTGGTCACTTACCAATGCTTAATCAGTGAGGCACCTATCTCAGCGATCTGTCTATTTCGTTCATCCATAG
TTGCCTGACTCCCCGTCGTGTAGATAACTACGATGCGGGAGGGCTTACCATCTGGCCCCAGTGCTGCAAT
GATACCGCGAGACCCACGCTCACCGGCTCCAGATTTATCAGCAATAAACCAGCCAGCCGGGAGGGCCGAG
CGCAGAAGTGATCCTGCAACTTTATCCGCCTCCATCCAGTCTATTAATTGTTGCCGGGAAGCTAGAGTAA
GTAGTTCGCCAGTTAATAGTTTGCGCAACGTTGTTGCCATTGCTACAGGCATCGTGGTGTCACGCTCGTC
GTTTGGTATGGCTTCATTCAGCTCCGGTTCCCAACGATCAAGGCGAGTTACATGATCCCCCATGTTGTGC
AAAAAAGCGGTTAGCTCCTTCGGTCCTCCGATCGTTGCCAGAAGTAAGTTGGCCGCAGTGTTATCACTCA
TGGTTATGGCAGCACTGCATAATTCTCTTACTGTCATGCCATCCGTGAGATGCTTTTCTGTGACTGGTGA
GTACTCAACCAAGTCATTCTGAGAATAGTGTATGCGGCGACCGAGTTGCTCTTGCCCGGCGTCAATACGG
GATAATACCGCGCCACATAGCAGAACTTTAAAAGTGCTCATCATTGGAAAACGTTCTTCGGGGCGTAAAC
TCTCAAGGATCTTACCGCTGTTGAGATCCAGTTCGATGTAACCCACTCGTGCACCCAACTGATCTTCAGC
ATCTTTTACTTTCACCAGCGTTTCTGGGTGAGCAAACGCAAAAAAGGGAATAAGGGCGACACGGAAATGT
TGAATACTCATTTTAGCTTCCTTAGCTCCTGAAAATCTCGATAACTCAAAAAATACGCCCGGTAGTGATC
TTATTTCATTATGGTGAAAGTTGGAACCTCTTACGTGCCGATCAAGTCAAAAGCCTCCGGTCGGAGGCTT
TTGACTTTCTGCTATGGAGGTCAGGTATGATTTAAATGGTCAGTTAGA
